>Addgene plasmid #162447 | CCR5-SZ190b-sfGFP | addgene full sequence | sequence record 331353 | Addgene NGS Result
GCCCAGTTCCGCCCATTCTCCGCCCCATGGCTGACTAATTTTTTTTATTTATGCAGAGGCCGAGGCCGCC
TCTGCCTCTGAGCTATTCCAGAAGTAGTGAGGAGGCTTTTTTGGAGGCCTAGGCTTTTGCAAAAAGCTCC
CGGGAGCTTGTATATCCATTTTCGGATCTGATCAAGAGACAGGATGAGGATCGTTTCGCATGATTGAACA
AGATGGATTGCACGCAGGTTCTCCGGCCGCTTGGGTGGAGAGGCTATTCGGCTATGACTGGGCACAACAG
ACAATCGGCTGCTCTGATGCCGCCGTGTTCCGGCTGTCAGCGCAGGGGCGCCCGGTTCTTTTTGTCAAGA
CCGACCTGTCCGGTGCCCTGAATGAACTGCAGGACGAGGCAGCGCGGCTATCGTGGCTGGCCACGACGGG
CGTTCCTTGCGCAGCTGTGCTCGACGTTGTCACTGAAGCGGGAAGGGACTGGCTGCTATTGGGCGAAGTG
CCGGGGCAGGATCTCCTGTCATCTCACCTTGCTCCTGCCGAGAAAGTATCCATCATGGCTGATGCAATGC
GGCGGCTGCATACGCTTGATCCGGCTACCTGCCCATTCGACCACCAAGCGAAACATCGCATCGAGCGAGC
ACGTACTCGGATGGAAGCCGGTCTTGTCGATCAGGATGATCTGGACGAAGAGCATCAGGGGCTCGCGCCA
GCCGAACTGTTCGCCAGGCTCAAGGCGCGCATGCCCGACGGCGAGGATCTCGTCGTGACCCATGGCGATG
CCTGCTTGCCGAATATCATGGTGGAAAATGGCCGCTTTTCTGGATTCATCGACTGTGGCCGGCTGGGTGT
GGCGGACCGCTATCAGGACATAGCGTTGGCTACCCGTGATATTGCTGAAGAGCTTGGCGGCGAATGGGCT
GACCGCTTCCTCGTGCTTTACGGTATCGCCGCTCCCGATTCGCAGCGCATCGCCTTCTATCGCCTTCTTG
ACGAGTTCTTCTGAGCGGGACTCTGGGGTTCGAAATGACCGACCAAGCGACGCCCAACCTGCCATCACGA
GATTTCGATTCCACCGCCGCCTTCTATGAAAGGTTGGGCTTCGGAATCGTTTTCCGGGACGCCGGCTGGA
TGATCCTCCAGCGCGGGGATCTCATGCTGGAGTTCTTCGCCCACCCCAACTTGTTTATTGCAGCTTATAA
TGGTTACAAATAAAGCAATAGCATCACAAATTTCACAAATAAAGCATTTTTTTCACTGCATTCTAGTTGT
GGTTTGTCCAAACTCATCAATGTATCTTATCATGTCTGTATACCGTCGACCTCTAGCTAGAGCTTGGCGT
AATCATGGTCATAGCTGTTTCCTGTGTGAAATTGTTATCCGCTCACAATTCCACACAACATACGAGCCGG
AAGCATAAAGTGTAAAGCCTGGGGTGCCTAATGAGTGAGCTAACTCACATTAATTGCGTTGCGCTCACTG
CCCGCTTTCCAGTCGGGAAACCTGTCGTGCCAGCTGCATTAATGAATCGGCCAACGCGCGGGGAGAGGCG
GTTTGCGTATTGGGCGCTCTTCCGCTTCCTCGCTCACTGACTCGCTGCGCTCGGTCGTTCGGCTGCGGCG
AGCGGTATCAGCTCACTCAAAGGCGGTAATACGGTTATCCACAGAATCAGGGGATAACGCAGGAAAGAAC
ATGTGAGCAAAAGGCCAGCAAAAGGCCAGGAACCGTAAAAAGGCCGCGTTGCTGGCGTTTTTCCATAGGC
TCCGCCCCCCTGACGAGCATCACAAAAATCGACGCTCAAGTCAGAGGTGGCGAAACCCGACAGGACTATA
AAGATACCAGGCGTTTCCCCCTGGAAGCTCCCTCGTGCGCTCTCCTGTTCCGACCCTGCCGCTTACCGGA
TACCTGTCCGCCTTTCTCCCTTCGGGAAGCGTGGCGCTTTCTCATAGCTCACGCTGTAGGTATCTCAGTT
CGGTGTAGGTCGTTCGCTCCAAGCTGGGCTGTGTGCACGAACCCCCCGTTCAGCCCGACCGCTGCGCCTT
ATCCGGTAACTATCGTCTTGAGTCCAACCCGGTAAGACACGACTTATCGCCACTGGCAGCAGCCACTGGT
AACAGGATTAGCAGAGCGAGGTATGTAGGCGGTGCTACAGAGTTCTTGAAGTGGTGGCCTAACTACGGCT
ACACTAGAAGAACAGTATTTGGTATCTGCGCTCTGCTGAAGCCAGTTACCTTCGGAAAAAGAGTTGGTAG
CTCTTGATCCGGCAAACAAACCACCGCTGGTAGCGGTGGTTTTTTTGTTTGCAAGCAGCAGATTACGCGC
AGAAAAAAAGGATCTCAAGAAGATCCTTTGATCTTTTCTACGGGGTCTGACGCTCAGTGGAACGAAAACT
CACGTTAAGGGATTTTGGTCATGAGATTATCAAAAAGGATCTTCACCTAGATCCTTTTAAATTAAAAATG
AAGTTTTAAATCAATCTAAAGTATATATGAGTAAACTTGGTCTGACAGTTACCAATGCTTAATCAGTGAG
GCACCTATCTCAGCGATCTGTCTATTTCGTTCATCCATAGTTGCCTGACTCCCCGTCGTGTAGATAACTA
CGATACGGGAGGGCTTACCATCTGGCCCCAGTGCTGCAATGATACCGCGAGACCCACGCTCACCGGCTCC
AGATTTATCAGCAATAAACCAGCCAGCCGGAAGGGCCGAGCGCAGAAGTGGTCCTGCAACTTTATCCGCC
TCCATCCAGTCTATTAATTGTTGCCGGGAAGCTAGAGTAAGTAGTTCGCCAGTTAATAGTTTGCGCAACG
TTGTTGCCATTGCTACAGGCATCGTGGTGTCACGCTCGTCGTTTGGTATGGCTTCATTCAGCTCCGGTTC
CCAACGATCAAGGCGAGTTACATGATCCCCCATGTTGTGCAAAAAAGCGGTTAGCTCCTTCGGTCCTCCG
ATCGTTGTCAGAAGTAAGTTGGCCGCAGTGTTATCACTCATGGTTATGGCAGCACTGCATAATTCTCTTA
CTGTCATGCCATCCGTAAGATGCTTTTCTGTGACTGGTGAGTACTCAACCAAGTCATTCTGAGAATAGTG
TATGCGGCGACCGAGTTGCTCTTGCCCGGCGTCAATACGGGATAATACCGCGCCACATAGCAGAACTTTA
AAAGTGCTCATCATTGGAAAACGTTCTTCGGGGCGAAAACTCTCAAGGATCTTACCGCTGTTGAGATCCA
GTTCGATGTAACCCACTCGTGCACCCAACTGATCTTCAGCATCTTTTACTTTCACCAGCGTTTCTGGGTG
AGCAAAAACAGGAAGGCAAAATGCCGCAAAAAAGGGAATAAGGGCGACACGGAAATGTTGAATACTCATA
CTCTTCCTTTTTCAATATTATTGAAGCATTTATCAGGGTTATTGTCTCATGAGCGGATACATATTTGAAT
GTATTTAGAAAAATAAACAAATAGGGGTTCCGCGCACATTTCCCCGAAAAGTGCCACCTGACGTCGACGG
ATCGGGAGATCTCCCGATCCCCTATGGTGCACTCTCAGTACAATCTGCTCTGATGCCGCATAGTTAAGCC
AGTATCTGCTCCCTGCTTGTGTGTTGGAGGTCGCTGAGTAGTGCGCGAGCAAAATTTAAGCTACAACAAG
GCAAGGCTTGACCGACAATTGCATGAAGAATCTGCTTAGGGTTAGGCGTTTTGCGCTGCTTCGCGATGTA
CGGGCCAGATATACGCGTTGACATTGATTATTGACTAGTTATTAATAGTAATCAATTACGGGGTCATTAG
TTCATAGCCCATATATGGAGTTCCGCGTTACATAACTTACGGTAAATGGCCCGCCTGGCTGACCGCCCAA
CGACCCCCGCCCATTGACGTCAATAATGACGTATGTTCCCATAGTAACGCCAATAGGGACTTTCCATTGA
CGTCAATGGGTGGAGTATTTACGGTAAACTGCCCACTTGGCAGTACATCAAGTGTATCATATGCCAAGTA
CGCCCCCTATTGACGTCAATGACGGTAAATGGCCCGCCTGGCATTATGCCCAGTACATGACCTTATGGGA
CTTTCCTACTTGGCAGTACATCTACGTATTAGTCATCGCTATTACCATGGTGATGCGGTTTTGGCAGTAC
ATCAATGGGCGTGGATAGCGGTTTGACTCACGGGGATTTCCAAGTCTCCACCCCATTGACGTCAATGGGA
GTTTGTTTTGGCACCAAAATCAACGGGACTTTCCAAAATGTCGTAACAACTCCGCCCCATTGACGCAAAT
GGGCGGTAGGCGTGTACGGTGGGAGGTCTATATAAGCAGAGCTCTCTGGCTAACTAGAGAACCCACTGCT
TACTGGCTTATCGAAATTAATACGACTCACTATAGGGAGACCCAAGCTGGCTAGCGCCACCATGGATTAT
CAAGTGTCAAGTCCAATCTATGACATCAATTATTATACATCGGAGCCCTGCCAAAAAATCAATGTGAAGC
AAATCGCAGCCCGCCTCCTGCCTCCGCTCTACTCACTGGTGTTCATCTTTGGTTTTGTGGGCAACATGCT
GGTCATCCTCATCCTGATAAACTGCAAAAGGCTGAAGAGCATGACTGACATCTACCTGCTCAACCTGGCC
ATCTCTGACCTGTTTTTCCTTCTTACTGTCCCCTTCTGGGCTCCCTACAACATTGTCCTTCTCCTGAACA
CCTTCCAGGAATTCTTTGGCCTGAATAATTGCAGTAGCTCTAACAGGTTGGACCAAGCTATGCAGGTGAC
AGAGACTCTTGGGATGACGCACTGCTGCATCAACCCCATCATCTATGCCTTTGTCGGGGAGAAGTTCAGA
AACTACCTCTTAGTCTTCTTCCAAAAGCACATTGCCAAACGCTTCTGCAAATGCTGTTCTATTTTCCAGC
AAGAGGCTCCCGAGCGAGCAAGCTCAGTTTACACCCGATCCACTGGGGAGCAGGAAATATCTGTGGGCTT
GGGATCCGGTGGGTCCGGTAGTGGTGGTTCCAAAGGAGAAGAACTTTTCACTGGAGTTGTCCCAATTCTT
GTTGAATTAGATGGTGATGTTAATGGGCACAAATTTTCTGTCCGTGGAGAGGGTGAAGGTGATGCTACAA
ACGGAAAACTCACCCTTAAATTTATTTGCACTACTGGAAAACTACCTGTTCCATGGCCAACACTTGTCAC
TACTCTGACCTATGGTGTTCAATGCTTTTCCCGTTATCCGGATCACATGAAACGGCATGACTTTTTCAAG
AGTGCCATGCCCGAAGGTTATGTACAGGAACGCACTATATCTTTCAAAGATGACGGGACCTACAAGACGC
GTGCTGAAGTCAAGTTTGAAGGTGATACCCTTGTTAATCGTATCGAGTTAAAAGGTATTGATTTTAAAGA
AGATGGAAACATTCTCGGACACAAACTGGAGTACAACTTTAACTCACACAATGTATACATCACGGCAGAC
AAACAAAAGAATGGAATCAAAGCTAACTTCAAAATTCGCCACAACGTTGAAGATGGTTCCGTTCAACTAG
CAGACCATTATCAACAAAATACTCCAATTGGCGATGGCCCTGTCCTTTTACCAGACAACCATTACCTGTC
GACACAATCTGTCCTTTCGAAAGATCCCAACGAAAAGCGTGACCACATGGTCCTTCTTGAGTTTGTAACT
GCTGCTGGGATTACACATGGCATGGATGAGCTCTACAAATGATAACTCGAGTCTAGAGGGCCCGTTTAAA
CCCGCTGATCAGCCTCGACTGTGCCTTCTAGTTGCCAGCCATCTGTTGTTTGCCCCTCCCCCGTGCCTTC
CTTGACCCTGGAAGGTGCCACTCCCACTGTCCTTTCCTAATAAAATGAGGAAATTGCATCGCATTGTCTG
AGTAGGTGTCATTCTATTCTGGGGGGTGGGGTGGGGCAGGACAGCAAGGGGGAGGATTGGGAAGACAATA
GCAGGCATGCTGGGGATGCGGTGGGCTCTATGGCTTCTGAGGCGGAAAGAACCAGCTGGGGCTCTAGGGG
GTATCCCC
[124 nt withheld, positions 6029-6152]
C
[91 nt withheld, positions 6154-6244]
A
[49 nt withheld, positions 6246-6294]
CCTTTGACGTTGGAGTCCACGTTCTTT
[37 nt withheld, positions 6322-6358]
ACCCTATCTCGGTCTATTCTTTTGATTTATAAGGGATTTTGCCGATTTCGGCCTATTGGTTAAAAAATGA
GCTGATTTAACAAAAATTTAACGCGAATTAATTCTGTGGAATGTGTGTCAGTTAGGGTGTGGAAAGTCCC
CAGGCTCCCCAGCAGGCAGAAGTATGCAAAGCATGCATCTCAATTAGTCAGCAACCAGGTGTGGAAAGTC
CCCAGGCTCCCCAGCAGGCAGAAGTATGCAAAGCATGCATCTCAATTAGTCAGCAACCATAGTCCCGCCC
CTAACTCCGCCCATCCCGCCCCTAACTCC
Features (pLannotate 1.2.2; 21 found; start..end, strand, type, name):
    200..991     +  CDS            neo: KKA2_KLEPN - Also known as kan, nptII. Experimental evidence at protein level: Swiss-Prot protein existence level 1. Resistance to kanamycin, neomycin, paromomycin, ribostamycin, butirosin and gentamicin B. From Klebsiella pneumoniae.
   1015..1173    +  CDS            ble (fragment): BLE_KLEPN - Experimental evidence at protein level: Swiss-Prot protein existence level 1. Binding protein with a strong affinity to the bleomycin family of antibiotics. Binds to CL990; an antimitotic-antibiotic compound. From Klebsiella pneumoniae.
   1168..1289    +  polyA_signal   SV40 poly(A) signal: SV40 polyadenylation signal
   1362..1378    -  protein_bind   lac operator: The lac repressor binds to the lac operator to inhibit transcription in E. coli. This inhibition can be relieved by adding lactose or isopropyl-β-D-thiogalactopyranoside (IPTG). lac repressor encoded by lacI
   1386..1416    -  promoter       lac promoter: promoter for the E. coli lac operon
   1431..1452    -  protein_bind   CAP binding site: CAP binding activates transcription in the presence of cAMP. E. coli catabolite activator protein
   1465..1557    -  CDS            lacI (fragment): lac repressor; lacI; The lac repressor binds to the lac operator to inhibit transcription in E. coli. This inhibition can be relieved by adding lactose or isopropyl-β-D-thiogalactopyranoside (IPTG).
   1740..2328    -  rep_origin     ori: high-copy-number ColE1/pMB1/pBR322/pUC origin of replication
   2499..3359    -  CDS            AmpR: β-lactamase; bla; confers resistance to ampicillin, carbenicillin, and related antibiotics
   3360..3464    -  promoter       AmpR promoter: bla
   3523..3575    -  misc_feature   bom (fragment): basis of mobility region from pBR322
   3730..4109    +  enhancer       CMV enhancer: human cytomegalovirus immediate early enhancer
   4110..4313    +  promoter       CMV promoter: human cytomegalovirus (CMV) immediate early promoter
   4309..4342    +  LTR            5' LTR (truncated) (fragment): truncated 5' long terminal repeat (LTR) from HIV-1
   4358..4376    +  promoter       T7 promoter: promoter for bacteriophage T7 RNA polymerase
   4402..4971    +  CDS            CCR5 (fragment): CCR5_HUMAN - Also known as CMKBR5. Experimental evidence at protein level: Swiss-Prot protein existence level 1. (Microbial infection) Acts as a coreceptor (CD4 being the primary receptor) of human immunodeficiency virus-1/HIV-1. From Homo sapiens (Human).
   4999..5709    +  CDS            Superfolder GFP: Superfolder GFP is a basic (constitutively fluorescent) green fluorescent protein published in 2005, derived from Aequorea victoria. It is reported to be a very rapidly-maturing weak dimer.
   5759..5983    +  polyA_signal   bGH poly(A) signal: bovine growth hormone polyadenylation signal
   5987..6008    +  promoter       SV40 promoter (fragment): SV40 enhancer and early promoter
   6029..6457    +  rep_origin     f1 ori (sequence partly withheld): f1 bacteriophage origin of replication; arrow indicates direction of (+) strand synthesis
   6471..133     +  promoter       SV40 promoter (across the origin): SV40 enhancer and early promoter
