[The description below was written by a language model from this plasmid's Addgene catalogue record and pLannotate feature annotations shown in this document.]
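Description:
CCR5-SZ190b-sfGFP is a mammalian expression plasmid built on the pcDNA3.1 backbone that encodes a truncated form of the human C-C chemokine receptor type 5 (CCR5, also known as CD195) fused to superfolder GFP. It is propagated in E. coli through a high-copy ColE1/pUC-type origin with ampicillin selection (AmpR under its own bla promoter), and it also carries an f1 phage origin. For selection in mammalian cells, an SV40 enhancer/early promoter drives a neomycin phosphotransferase gene followed by an SV40 polyadenylation signal, giving G418 resistance. Small annotated fragments such as ble, lacI, bom and a short HIV-1 LTR match appear to be backbone remnants or incidental hits, not functional parts.

The expression cassette consists of the CMV immediate-early enhancer and promoter, a T7 promoter just upstream of the insert, a 570 bp CCR5 coding fragment, a superfolder GFP open reading frame immediately downstream, and a bovine growth hormone polyadenylation signal. The catalogue lists the mutation as a truncation from amino acid 88 to 249, and the annotated CCR5 segment corresponds to roughly 190 codons, in keeping with the "190" in the name and with removal of that internal stretch. The C-terminal sfGFP arrangement should allow expression and localisation of the shortened receptor to be followed by fluorescence, although the linker between the two parts is not annotated. According to the record, the construct is expressed in HEK293T cells so that the non-full-length receptor competes for ligand signalling against full-length receptors; the truncated receptor is reported to signal itself at high ligand concentration.
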