Addgene plasmid #162447: CCR5-SZ190b-sfGFP
Purpose: Expression in HEK293T cell and compete ligand singaling against full-length receptors, the truncated receptor can perform signaling at high ligand concentration
Depositing lab: Shuguang Zhang. Publication: Non-full-length Water-Soluble CXCR4(QTY) and CCR5(QTY) Chemokine Receptors: Implication for Overlooked Truncated but Functional Membrane Receptors. Qing R, Tao F, Chatterjee P, Yang G, Han Q, Chung H, Ni J, Suter BP, Kubicek J, Maertens B, Schubert T, Blackburn C, Zhang S. iScience. 2020 Oct 28;23(12):101670. doi: 10.1016/j.isci.2020.101670. eCollection 2020 Dec 18. PubMed 33376963.
Backbone
  Vector backbone: pcDNA3.1
  Backbone size w/o insert (bp): 6100
  Total vector size (bp): 6665
  Vector type: Mammalian Expression
  Selectable markers: Neomycin (select with G418)
Growth in bacteria
  Bacterial resistance: Ampicillin, 100 μg/mL
  Growth temperature: 37°C
  Growth strain: DH5alpha
  Copy number: High Copy
Gene/Insert
  Gene/Insert name: C-C chemokine receptor type 5 (alt name: CD195)
  Species: H. sapiens (human)
  Mutation: truncation from aa88 to aa249
  Entrez Gene: CCR5 (a.k.a. CC-CKR-5, CCCKR5, CCR-5, CD195, CKR-5, CKR5, CMKBR5, IDDM22)
  Promoter: CMV
  Cloning method: Gibson Cloning
  Sequencing primers: 5′ CMV Forward
Terms and licenses: Academic/Nonprofit Terms; Industry Terms: Not Available to Industry
How to cite: CCR5-SZ190b-sfGFP was a gift from Shuguang Zhang (Addgene plasmid # 162447 ; http://n2t.net/addgene:162447 ; RRID:Addgene_162447)
